Addgene plasmid #11827: pET15b-Casp8 delta DED
Depositing lab: Guy Salvesen. Depositing organization: Sanford Burnham Prebys Medical Discovery Institute. Publication: Target protease specificity of the viral serpin CrmA. Analysis of five caspases. Zhou Q, Snipas S, Orth K, Muzio M, Dixit VM, Salvesen GS. J Biol Chem. 1997 Mar 21. 272(12):7797-800. 10.1074/jbc.272.12.7797 PubMed 9065443.
Backbone
  Vector backbone: pET-15 b
  Backbone size w/o insert (bp): 3666
  Vector type: Bacterial Expression
Growth in bacteria
  Bacterial resistance: Ampicillin, 100 μg/mL
  Growth temperature: 37°C
  Growth strain: DH5alpha
  Copy number: High Copy
Gene/Insert
  Gene/Insert name: Caspase 8 minus Death Effecter Domain (alt name: Caspase 8)
  Species: H. sapiens (human)
  Insert size (bp): 926
  Mutation: Minus Death Defecter Domain (aa 1-216)
  Entrez Gene: CASP8 (a.k.a. ALPS2B, CAP4, Casp-8, FLICE, MACH, MCH5)
  Tag / fusion protein: 6xHis (N terminal on insert)
  Cloning method: Restriction Enzyme; 5′ cloning site NdeI (unknown if destroyed); 3′ cloning site BamHI (unknown if destroyed)
  Sequencing primers: 5′ T7 terminal primer
Terms and licenses: Academic/Nonprofit Terms; Industry Terms: Not Available to Industry
How to cite: pET15b-Casp8 delta DED was a gift from Guy Salvesen (Addgene plasmid # 11827 ; http://n2t.net/addgene:11827 ; RRID:Addgene_11827)
