[The description below was written by a language model from this plasmid's Addgene catalogue record.]
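Description:
pET15b-Casp8 delta DED is a bacterial expression plasmid built on the pET-15b backbone for producing a truncated form of human caspase-8 (CASP8, also known as FLICE, MACH or MCH5) in E. coli. It is maintained as a high-copy plasmid under ampicillin selection. The record lists a cloning strain for propagation. No feature table is provided, so the backbone elements are not itemised. pET-15b vectors generally drive expression from a T7 promoter under lac operator control, which requires a host supplying T7 RNA polymerase, and the listed T7 sequencing primer is consistent with that arrangement.

The insert is about 926 bp and was placed between the NdeI and BamHI sites of the vector; the record does not say whether these sites remain intact. It encodes caspase-8 lacking residues 1–216, the N-terminal region containing the death effector domains. These domains normally mediate recruitment of the zymogen to adaptor proteins in death receptor signalling. Removing them leaves the protease portion of the protein, which is the part relevant to catalytic activity. A 6xHis tag is fused to the N terminus of the insert, allowing the recombinant protein to be purified by immobilised metal affinity chromatography.

The associated publication examined the specificity of the viral serpin CrmA against five caspases. This suggests the construct serves as a source of purified recombinant caspase-8 for in vitro enzymology, such as inhibitor and substrate specificity studies.
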