>Addgene plasmid #11827 | pET15b-Casp8 delta DED | depositor partial sequence | sequence record 7081 | Author sequence
GTTTAACTTTAAGAAGGAGATATACCATGGGCAGCAGCCATCATCATCATCATCACAGCAGCGGCCTGGT
GCCGCGCGGCAGCCATATGAGTGAATCACAGACTTTGGACAAAGTTTACCAAATGAAAAGCAAACCTCGG
GGATACTGTCTGATCATCAACAATCACAATTTTGCAAAAGCACGGGAGAAAGTGCCCAAACTTCACAGCA
TTAGGGACAGGAATGGAACACACTTGGATGCAGGGGCTTTGACCACGACCTTTGAAGAGCTTCATTTTGA
GATCAAGCCCCACGATGACTGCACAGTAGAGCAAATCTATGAGATTTTGAAAATCTACCAACTCATGGAC
CACAGTAACATGGACTGCTTCATCTGCTGTATCCTCTCCCATGGAGACAAGGGCATCATCTATGGCACTG
ATGGACAGGAGCCCCCCATCTATGAGCTGACATCTCAGTTCACTGGTTTGAAGTGCCCTTCCCTTGCTGG
AAAACCCAAAGTGTTTTTTATTCAGGCTTGTCAGGGGGATAACTACCAGAAAGGTATACCTGTTGAGACT
GATTCAGAGGAGCAACCCTATTTAGAAATGGATTTATCATCACCTCAAACGAGATATATCCCGGATGAGG
CTGACTTTCTGCTGGGGATGGCCACTGTGAATAACTGTGTTTCCTACCGAAACCCTGCAGAGGGAACCTG
GTACATCCAGTCACTTTGCCAGAGCCTGAGAGAGCGATGTCGCGATGATATTCTCACCATCCTGACTGAA
GTGAACTATGAAGTAAGCAACAAGGATGACAAGAAAAACATGGGGAAACAGATGCCTCAGCCTACTTTCA
CACTAAGAAAAAAACTTGTCTTCCCTTCTAGAGATATCGTCGACAGATCTCTCGAGTGAGAGAAGATTTT
CAGCCTGATACAGATT
