>Addgene plasmid #11827 | pET15b-Casp8 delta DED | addgene partial sequence | sequence record 18506 | 11827 with T7 terminal
GATCCTCAATCAGAAGGGAAGACAAGTTTTTTTCTTAGTGTGAAAGTAGGCTGAGGCATCTGTTTCCCCA
TGTTTTTCTTGTCATCCTTGTTGCTTACTTCATAGTTCACTTCAGTCAGGATGGTGAGAATATCATCGCC
TCGAGGACATCGCTCTCTCAGGCTCTGGCAAAGTGACTGGATGTACCAGGTTCCCTCTGCAGGGTTTCGG
TAGGAAACACAGTTATTCACAGTGGCCATCCCCAGCAGAAAGTCAGCCTCATCCGGGATATATCTCGTTT
GAGGTGATGATAAATCCATTTCTAAATAGGGTTGCTCCTCTGAATCAGTCTCAACAGGTATACCTTTCTG
GTAGTTATCCCCCTGACAAGCCTGAATAAAAAACACTTTGGGTTTTCCAGCAAGGGAAGGGCACTTCAAA
CCAGTGAACTGAGATGTCAGCTCATAGATGGGGGCCTCCTGTCCATCAGTGCCATAGATGATGCCCTTGT
CTCCATGGGAGAGGATACAGCAGATGAAGCAGTCCATGTTACTGTGGTCCATGAGTTGGTAGATTTTCAA
AATCTCATAGATTTGCTCTACTGTGCAGTCATCGTGGGGCTTGATCTCAAAATGAAGCTCTTCAAAGGTC
GTGGTCAAAGCCCCTGCATCCAAGTGTGTTCCATTCCTGTCCCTAATGCTGTGAAGTTTGGGCACTTTCT
CCCGTGCTTTTGCAAAATTGTGATTGTTGATGATCAGACAGTATCCCCGAGGTTTGCTTTTCATTTGGTA
AACTTTGTCCAAAGTCTGTGAATCACTCATATGGCTGCCGCGC
